>Addgene plasmid #31876 | pTight-hASCL1-N174 | depositor full sequence | sequence record 36022 | pTight-hASCL1-N174 sequence 8747 bps
TGGAAGGGCTAATTCACTCCCAAAGAAGACAAGATATCCTTGATCTGTGGATCTACCACACACAAGGCTA
CTTCCCTGATTAGCAGAACTACACACCAGGGCCAGGGGTCAGATATCCACTGACCTTTGGATGGTGCTAC
AAGCTAGTACCAGTTGAGCCAGATAAGGTAGAAGAGGCCAATAAAGGAGAGAACACCAGCTTGTTACACC
CTGTGAGCCTGCATGGGATGGATGACCCGGAGAGAGAAGTGTTAGAGTGGAGGTTTGACAGCCGCCTAGC
ATTTCATCACGTGGCCCGAGAGCTGCATCCGGAGTACTTCAAGAACTGCTGATATCGAGCTTGCTACAAG
GGACTTTCCGCTGGGGACTTTCCAGGGAGGCGTGGCCTGGGCGGGACTGGGGAGTGGCGAGCCCTCAGAT
CCTGCATATAAGCAGCTGCTTTTTGCCTGTACTGGGTCTCTCTGGTTAGACCAGATCTGAGCCTGGGAGC
TCTCTGGCTAACTAGGGAACCCACTGCTTAAGCCTCAATAAAGCTTGCCTTGAGTGCTTCAAGTAGTGTG
TGCCCGTCTGTTGTGTGACTCTGGTAACTAGAGATCCCTCAGACCCTTTTAGTCAGTGTGGAAAATCTCT
AGCAGTGGCGCCCGAACAGGGACTTGAAAGCGAAAGGGAAACCAGAGGAGCTCTCTCGACGCAGGACTCG
GCTTGCTGAAGCGCGCACGGCAAGAGGCGAGGGGCGGCGACTGGTGAGTACGCCAAAAATTTTGACTAGC
GGAGGCTAGAAGGAGAGAGATGGGTGCGAGAGCGTCAGTATTAAGCGGGGGAGAATTAGATCGCGATGGG
AAAAAATTCGGTTAAGGCCAGGGGGAAAGAAAAAATATAAATTAAAACATATAGTATGGGCAAGCAGGGA
GCTAGAACGATTCGCAGTTAATCCTGGCCTGTTAGAAACATCAGAAGGCTGTAGACAAATACTGGGACAG
CTACAACCATCCCTTCAGACAGGATCAGAAGAACTTAGATCATTATATAATACAGTAGCAACCCTCTATT
GTGTGCATCAAAGGATAGAGATAAAAGACACCAAGGAAGCTTTAGACAAGATAGAGGAAGAGCAAAACAA
AAGTAAGACCACCGCACAGCAAGCGGCCGGCCGCTGATCTTCAGACCTGGAGGAGGAGATATGAGGGACA
ATTGGAGAAGTGAATTATATAAATATAAAGTAGTAAAAATTGAACCATTAGGAGTAGCACCCACCAAGGC
AAAGAGAAGAGTGGTGCAGAGAGAAAAAAGAGCAGTGGGAATAGGAGCTTTGTTCCTTGGGTTCTTGGGA
GCAGCAGGAAGCACTATGGGCGCAGCGTCAATGACGCTGACGGTACAGGCCAGACAATTATTGTCTGGTA
TAGTGCAGCAGCAGAACAATTTGCTGAGGGCTATTGAGGCGCAACAGCATCTGTTGCAACTCACAGTCTG
GGGCATCAAGCAGCTCCAGGCAAGAATCCTGGCTGTGGAAAGATACCTAAAGGATCAACAGCTCCTGGGG
ATTTGGGGTTGCTCTGGAAAACTCATTTGCACCACTGCTGTGCCTTGGAATGCTAGTTGGAGTAATAAAT
CTCTGGAACAGATTTGGAATCACACGACCTGGATGGAGTGGGACAGAGAAATTAACAATTACACAAGCTT
AATACACTCCTTAATTGAAGAATCGCAAAACCAGCAAGAAAAGAATGAACAAGAATTATTGGAATTAGAT
AAATGGGCAAGTTTGTGGAATTGGTTTAACATAACAAATTGGCTGTGGTATATAAAATTATTCATAATGA
TAGTAGGAGGCTTGGTAGGTTTAAGAATAGTTTTTGCTGTACTTTCTATAGTGAATAGAGTTAGGCAGGG
ATATTCACCATTATCGTTTCAGACCCACCTCCCAACCCCGAGGGGACCCGACAGGCCCGAAGGAATAGAA
GAAGAAGGTGGAGAGAGAGACAGAGACAGATCCATTCGATTAGTGAACGGATCTCGACGGTATCGCCTTT
AAAAGAAAAGGGGGGATTGGGGGGTACAGTGCAGGGGAAAGAATAGTAGACATAATAGCAACAGACATAC
AAACTAAAGAACTACAAAAACAAATTACAAAAATTCAAAATTTTCGGGTTTATTACAGGGACAGCAGAGA
TCCAGTTTATCGATGAGGCCCTTTCGTCTTCACTCGAATCGATGAGGCCCTTTCGTCTTCACTCGAGTTT
ACTCCCTATCAGTGATAGAGAACGTATGTCGAGTTTACTCCCTATCAGTGATAGAGAACGATGTCGAGTT
TACTCCCTATCAGTGATAGAGAACGTATGTCGAGTTTACTCCCTATCAGTGATAGAGAACGTATGTCGAG
TTTACTCCCTATCAGTGATAGAGAACGTATGTCGAGTTTATCCCTATCAGTGATAGAGAACGTATGTCGA
GTTTACTCCCTATCAGTGATAGAGAACGTATGTCGAGGTAGGCGTGTACGGTGGGAGGCCTATATAAGCA
GAGCTCGTTTAGTGAACCGTCAGATCGCCTGGAGAAGGATCCGCGGCCGCGCCGGCTCTAGATCGCGAAC
GCGTGAATTCACCATGGAAAGCTCTGCCAAGATGGAGAGCGGCGGCGCCGGCCAGCAGCCCCAGCCGCAG
CCCCAGCAGCCCTTCCTGCCGCCCGCAGCCTGTTTCTTTGCCACGGCCGCAGCCGCGGCGGCCGCAGCCG
CCGCAGCGGCAGCGCAGAGCGCGCAGCAGCAGCAGCAGCAGCAGCAGCAGCAGCAGCAGGCGCCGCAGCT
GAGACCGGCGGCCGACGGCCAGCCCTCAGGGGGCGGTCACAAGTCAGCGCCCAAGCAAGTCAAGCGACAG
CGCTCGTCTTCGCCCGAACTGATGCGCTGCAAACGCCGGCTCAACTTCAGCGGCTTTGGCTACAGCCTGC
CGCAGCAGCAGCCGGCCGCCGTGGCGCGCCGCAACGAGCGCGAGCGCAACCGCGTCAAGTTGGTCAACCT
GGGCTTTGCCACCCTTCGGGAGCACGTCCCCAACGGCGCGGCCAACAAGAAGATGAGTAAGGTGGAGACA
CTGCGCTCGGCGGTCGAGTACATCCGCGCGCTGCAGCAGCTGCTGGACGAGCATGACGCGGTGAGCGCCG
CCTTCCAGGCAGGCGTCCTGTCGCCCACCATCTCCCCCAACTACTCCAACGACTTGAACTCCATGGCCGG
CTCGCCGGTCTCATCCTACTCGTCGGACGAGGGCTCTTACGACCCGCTCAGCCCCGAGGAGCAGGAGCTT
CTCGACTTCACCAACTGGTTCTGAGAATTCTACCGGGTAGGGGAGGCGCTTTTCCCAAGGCAGTCTGGAG
CATGCGCTTTAGCAGCCCCGCTGGGCACTTGGCGCTACACAAGTGGCCTCTGGCCTCGCACACATTCCAC
ATCCACCGGTAGGCGCCAACCGGCTCCGTTCTTTGGTGGCCCCTTCGCGCCACCTTCTACTCCTCCCCTA
GTCAGGAAGTTCCCCCCCGCCCCGCAGCTCGCGTCGTGCAGGACGTGACAAATGGAAGTAGCACGTCTCA
CTAGTCTCGTGCAGATGGACAGCACCGCTGAGCAATGGAAGCGGGTAGGCCTTTGGGGCAGCGGCCAATA
GCAGCTTTGCTCCTTCGCTTTCTGGGCTCAGAGGCTGGGAAGGGGTGGGTCCGGGGGCGGGCTCAGGGGC
GGGCTCAGGGGCGGGGCGGGCGCCCGAAGGTCCTCCGGAGGCCCGGCATTCTGCACGCTTCAAAAGCGCA
CGTCTGCCGCGCTGTTCTCCTCTTCCTCATCTCCGGGCCTTTCGACCTGCAGCCCAAGCTTCCTAGGACC
ATGATTGAACAAGATGGATTGCACGCAGGTTCTCCGGCCGCTTGGGTGGAGAGGCTATTCGGCTATGACT
GGGCACAACAGACAATCGGCTGCTCTGATGCCGCCGTGTTCCGGCTGTCAGCGCAGGGGCGCCCGGTTCT
TTTTGTCAAGACCGACCTGTCCGGTGCCCTGAATGAACTGCAAGACGAGGCAGCGCGGCTATCGTGGCTG
GCCACGACGGGCGTTCCTTGCGCAGCTGTGCTCGACGTTGTCACTGAAGCGGGAAGGGACTGGCTGCTAT
TGGGCGAAGTGCCGGGGCAGGATCTCCTGTCATCTCACCTTGCTCCTGCCGAGAAAGTATCCATCATGGC
TGATGCAATGCGGCGGCTGCATACGCTTGATCCGGCTACCTGCCCATTCGACCACCAAGCGAAACATCGC
ATCGAGCGAGCACGTACTCGGATGGAAGCCGGTCTTGTCGATCAGGATGATCTGGACGAAGAGCATCAGG
GGCTCGCGCCAGCCGAACTGTTCGCCAGGCTCAAGGCGAGCATGCCCGACGGCGAGGATCTCGTCGTGAC
CCATGGCGATGCCTGCTTGCCGAATATCATGGTGGAAAATGGCCGCTTTTCTGGATTCATCGACTGTGGC
CGGCTGGGTGTGGCGGACCGCTATCAGGACATAGCGTTGGCTACCCGTGATATTGCTGAAGAGCTTGGCG
GCGAATGGGCTGACCGCTTCCTCGTGCTTTACGGTATCGCCGCTCCCGATTCGCAGCGCATCGCCTTCTA
TCGCCTTCTTGACGAGTTCTTCTGACCCGGGCGGGGCGCGTCTGGAACAATCAACCTCTGGATTACAAAA
TTTGTGAAAGATTGACTGGTATTCTTAACTATGTTGCTCCTTTTACGCTATGTGGATACGCTGCTTTAAT
GCCTTTGTATCATGCTATTGCTTCCCGTATGGCTTTCATTTTCTCCTCCTTGTATAAATCCTGGTTGCTG
TCTCTTTATGAGGAGTTGTGGCCCGTTGTCAGGCAACGTGGCGTGGTGTGCACTGTGTTTGCTGACGCAA
CCCCCACTGGTTGGGGCATTGCCACCACCTGTCAGCTCCTTTCCGGGACTTTCGCTTTCCCCCTCCCTAT
TGCCACGGCGGAACTCATCGCCGCCTGCCTTGCCCGCTGCTGGACAGGGGCTCGGCTGTTGGGCACTGAC
AATTCCGTGGTGTTGTCGGGGAAGCTGACGTCCTTTCCATGGCTGCTCGCCTGTGTTGCCACCTGGATTC
TGCGCGGGACGTCCTTCTGCTACGTCCCTTCGGCCCTCAATCCAGCGGACCTTCCTTCCCGCGGCCTGCT
GCCGGCTCTGCGGCCTCTTCCGCGTCTTCGCCTTCGCCCTCAGACGAGTCGGATCTCCCTTTGGGCCGCC
TCCCCGCCTGGAATTAATTCTGCAGTCGAGACCTAGAAAAACATGGAGCAATCACAAGTAGCAATACAGC
AGCTACCAATGCTGATTGTGCCTGGCTAGAAGCACAAGAGGAGGAGGAGGTGGGTTTTTCCAGTCACACC
TCAGGTACCTTTAAGACCAATGACTTACAAGGCAGCTGTAGATCTTAGCCACTTTTTAAAAGAAAAGAGG
GGACTGGAAGGGCTAATTCACTCCCAACGAAGACAAGATATCCTTGATCTGTGGATCTACCACACACAAG
GCTACTTCCCTGATTAGCAGAACTACACACCAGGGCCAGGGGTCAGATATCCACTGACCTTTGGATGGTG
CTACAAGCTAGTACCAGTTGAGCCAGATAAGGTAGAAGAGGCCAATAAAGGAGAGAACACCAGCTTGTTA
CACCCTGTGAGCCTGCATGGGATGGATGACCCGGAGAGAGAAGTGTTAGAGTGGAGGTTTGACAGCCGCC
TAGCATTTCATCACGTGGCCCGAGAGCTGCATCCGGAGTACTTCAAGAACTGCTGATATCGAGCTTGCTA
CAAGGGACTTTCCGCTGGGGACTTTCCAGGGAGGCGTGGCCTGGGCGGGACTGGGGAGTGGCGAGCCCTC
AGATCCTGCATATAAGCAGCTGCTTTTTGCCTGTACTGGGTCTCTCTGGTTAGACCAGATCTGAGCCTGG
GAGCTCTCTGGCTAACTAGGGAACCCACTGCTTAAGCCTCAATAAAGCTTGCCTTGAGTGCTTCAAGTAG
TGTGTGCCCGTCTGTTGTGTGACTCTGGTAACTAGAGATCCCTCAGACCCTTTTAGTCAGTGTGGAAAAT
CTCTAGCAGTAGTAGTTCATGTCATCTTATTATTCAGTATTTATAACTTGCAAAGAAATGAATATCAGAG
AGTGAGAGGCCTTGACATTGCTAGCGTTTTACCGTCGACCTCTAGCTAGAGCTTGGCGTAATCATGGTCA
TAGCTGTTTCCTGTGTGAAATTGTTATCCGCTCACAATTCCACACAACATACGAGCCGGAAGCATAAAGT
GTAAAGCCTGGGGTGCCTAATGAGTGAGCTAACTCACATTAATTGCGTTGCGCTCACTGCCCGCTTTCCA
GTCGGGAAACCTGTCGTGCCAGCTGCATTAATGAATCGGCCAACGCGCGGGGAGAGGCGGTTTGCGTATT
GGGCGCTCTTCCGCTTCCTCGCTCACTGACTCGCTGCGCTCGGTCGTTCGGCTGCGGCGAGCGGTATCAG
CTCACTCAAAGGCGGTAATACGGTTATCCACAGAATCAGGGGATAACGCAGGAAAGAACATGTGAGCAAA
AGGCCAGCAAAAGGCCAGGAACCGTAAAAAGGCCGCGTTGCTGGCGTTTTTCCATAGGCTCCGCCCCCCT
GACGAGCATCACAAAAATCGACGCTCAAGTCAGAGGTGGCGAAACCCGACAGGACTATAAAGATACCAGG
CGTTTCCCCCTGGAAGCTCCCTCGTGCGCTCTCCTGTTCCGACCCTGCCGCTTACCGGATACCTGTCCGC
CTTTCTCCCTTCGGGAAGCGTGGCGCTTTCTCATAGCTCACGCTGTAGGTATCTCAGTTCGGTGTAGGTC
GTTCGCTCCAAGCTGGGCTGTGTGCACGAACCCCCCGTTCAGCCCGACCGCTGCGCCTTATCCGGTAACT
ATCGTCTTGAGTCCAACCCGGTAAGACACGACTTATCGCCACTGGCAGCAGCCACTGGTAACAGGATTAG
CAGAGCGAGGTATGTAGGCGGTGCTACAGAGTTCTTGAAGTGGTGGCCTAACTACGGCTACACTAGAAGA
ACAGTATTTGGTATCTGCGCTCTGCTGAAGCCAGTTACCTTCGGAAAAAGAGTTGGTAGCTCTTGATCCG
GCAAACAAACCACCGCTGGTAGCGGTTTTTTTGTTTGCAAGCAGCAGATTACGCGCAGAAAAAAAGGATC
TCAAGAAGATCCTTTGATCTTTTCTACGGGGTCTGACGCTCAGTGGAACGAAAACTCACGTTAAGGGATT
TTGGTCATGAGATTATCAAAAAGGATCTTCACCTAGATCCTTTTAAATTAAAAATGAAGTTTTAAATCAA
TCTAAAGTATATATGAGTAAACTTGGTCTGACAGTTACCAATGCTTAATCAGTGAGGCACCTATCTCAGC
GATCTGTCTATTTCGTTCATCCATAGTTGCCTGACTCCCCGTCGTGTAGATAACTACGATACGGGAGGGC
TTACCATCTGGCCCCAGTGCTGCAATGATACCGCGAGACCCACGCTCACCGGCTCCAGATTTATCAGCAA
TAAACCAGCCAGCCGGAAGGGCCGAGCGCAGAAGTGGTCCTGCAACTTTATCCGCCTCCATCCAGTCTAT
TAATTGTTGCCGGGAAGCTAGAGTAAGTAGTTCGCCAGTTAATAGTTTGCGCAACGTTGTTGCCATTGCT
ACAGGCATCGTGGTGTCACGCTCGTCGTTTGGTATGGCTTCATTCAGCTCCGGTTCCCAACGATCAAGGC
GAGTTACATGATCCCCCATGTTGTGCAAAAAAGCGGTTAGCTCCTTCGGTCCTCCGATCGTTGTCAGAAG
TAAGTTGGCCGCAGTGTTATCACTCATGGTTATGGCAGCACTGCATAATTCTCTTACTGTCATGCCATCC
GTAAGATGCTTTTCTGTGACTGGTGAGTACTCAACCAAGTCATTCTGAGAATAGTGTATGCGGCGACCGA
GTTGCTCTTGCCCGGCGTCAATACGGGATAATACCGCGCCACATAGCAGAACTTTAAAAGTGCTCATCAT
TGGAAAACGTTCTTCGGGGCGAAAACTCTCAAGGATCTTACCGCTGTTGAGATCCAGTTCGATGTAACCC
ACTCGTGCACCCAACTGATCTTCAGCATCTTTTACTTTCACCAGCGTTTCTGGGTGAGCAAAAACAGGAA
GGCAAAATGCCGCAAAAAAGGGAATAAGGGCGACACGGAAATGTTGAATACTCATACTCTTCCTTTTTCA
ATATTATTGAAGCATTTATCAGGGTTATTGTCTCATGAGCGGATACATATTTGAATGTATTTAGAAAAAT
AAACAAATAGGGGTTCCGCGCACATTTCCCCGAAAAGTGCCACCTGACGTCGACGGATCGGGAGATCAAC
TTGTTTATTGCAGCTTATAATGGTTACAAATAAAGCAATAGCATCACAAATTTCACAAATAAAGCATTTT
TTTCACTGCATTCTAGTTGTGGTTTGTCCAAACTCATCAATGTATCTTATCATGTCTGGATCAACTGGAT
AACTCAAGCTAACCAAAATCATCCCAAACTTCCCACCCCATACCCTATTACCACTGCCAATTACCTAGTG
GTTTCATTTACTCTAAACCTGTGATTCCTCTGAATTATTTTCATTTTAAAGAAATTGTATTTGTTAAATA
TGTACTACAAACTTAGTAGTTTTTAAAGAAATTGTATTTGTTAAATATGTACTACAAACTTAGTAGT
Features (pLannotate 1.2.2; 23 found; start..end, strand, type, name):
    377..634     +  LTR            5' LTR (truncated): truncated 5' long terminal repeat (LTR) from HIV-1
    681..806     +  misc_feature   HIV-1 Ψ: packaging signal of human immunodeficiency virus type 1
    790..1128    +  CDS            HIV-1 gag (fragment): gag protein from human immunodeficiency virus 1; gag
   1303..1536    +  misc_feature   RRE: The Rev response element (RRE) of HIV-1 allows for Rev-dependent mRNA export from the nucleus to the cytoplasm.
   1913..2013    +  CDS            Rev (fragment): human immunodeficiency virus 1 (HIV-1) Rev protein; rev; enhances nuclear export of unspliced and incompletely spliced viral mRNAs
   2028..2144    +  misc_feature   cPPT/CTS: central polypurine tract and central termination sequence of HIV-1
   2235..2549    +  promoter       tight TRE promoter: Tet-responsive promoter PTight, consisting of seven tet operator sequences followed by the minimal CMV promoter
   2604..3311    +  CDS            ASCL1: ASCL1_HUMAN - Also known as ASH1, BHLHA46 From Homo sapiens (Human).
   3325..3824    +  promoter       PGK promoter: mouse phosphoglycerate kinase 1 promoter
   3851..4645    +  CDS            NeoR/KanR: aminoglycoside phosphotransferase from Tn5; aph(3')-II (or nptII); confers resistance to neomycin, kanamycin, and G418 (Geneticin®)
   4669..5257    +  misc_feature   WPRE: woodchuck hepatitis virus posttranscriptional regulatory element
   5274..5378    +  CDS            nef (fragment): NEF_HV1Z2 - Experimental evidence at protein level: Swiss-Prot protein existence level 1. Extracellular Nef protein targets CD4(+) T-lymphocytes for apoptosis by interacting with CXCR4 surface receptors. From Human immunodeficiency virus type 1 group M subtype D (isolate Z2/CDC-Z34) (HIV-1).
   5377..5793    +  CDS            nef (fragment): NEF_HV1BR - Experimental evidence at protein level: Swiss-Prot protein existence level 1. Extracellular Nef protein targets CD4(+) T-lymphocytes for apoptosis by interacting with CXCR4 surface receptors (PubMed:14990729). From Human immunodeficiency virus type 1 group M subtype B (isolate BRU/LAI) (HIV-1).
   5841..6098    +  LTR            5' LTR (truncated): truncated 5' long terminal repeat (LTR) from HIV-1
   6251..6267    -  protein_bind   lac operator: The lac repressor binds to the lac operator to inhibit transcription in E. coli. This inhibition can be relieved by adding lactose or isopropyl-β-D-thiogalactopyranoside (IPTG). lac repressor encoded by lacI
   6275..6305    -  promoter       lac promoter: promoter for the E. coli lac operon
   6320..6341    -  protein_bind   CAP binding site: CAP binding activates transcription in the presence of cAMP. E. coli catabolite activator protein
   6354..6446    -  CDS            lacI (fragment): lac repressor; lacI; The lac repressor binds to the lac operator to inhibit transcription in E. coli. This inhibition can be relieved by adding lactose or isopropyl-β-D-thiogalactopyranoside (IPTG).
   6629..7214    -  rep_origin     ori: high-copy-number ColE1/pMB1/pBR322/pUC origin of replication
   7385..8245    -  CDS            AmpR: β-lactamase; bla; confers resistance to ampicillin, carbenicillin, and related antibiotics
   8246..8350    -  promoter       AmpR promoter: bla
   8398..8532    +  polyA_signal   SV40 poly(A) signal: SV40 polyadenylation signal
   8747..329     +  CDS            nef (fragment) (across the origin): NEF_HV1BR - Experimental evidence at protein level: Swiss-Prot protein existence level 1. Extracellular Nef protein targets CD4(+) T-lymphocytes for apoptosis by interacting with CXCR4 surface receptors (PubMed:14990729). From Human immunodeficiency virus type 1 group M subtype B (isolate BRU/LAI) (HIV-1).
