[The description below was written by a language model from this plasmid's Addgene catalogue record, the feature table of its GenBank file and pLannotate feature annotations shown in this document.]
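Description:
pTight-hASCL1-N174 is an HIV-1-based lentiviral transfer plasmid for doxycycline-regulated expression of human ASCL1 (achaete-scute complex homolog 1, also called ASH1/MASH1), a basic helix-loop-helix proneural transcription factor. It is built on the laboratory-made pTight-N174 backbone, and the full depositor sequence is 8,747 bp. In bacteria it is maintained through a high-copy ColE1/pUC-type origin and an ampicillin resistance gene; remnants of a lac promoter/operator region and an SV40 poly(A) signal also sit in the plasmid backbone.

The viral portion is bounded by two HIV-1 LTR elements, both annotated as truncated and each adjoined by nef-derived fragments. It carries the Ψ packaging signal with a gag fragment, the Rev response element for Rev-dependent nuclear export of the genomic RNA, and the cPPT/CTS, which aids nuclear import of the reverse-transcribed genome. Between these elements, the tight TRE promoter (seven tet operators upstream of a minimal CMV promoter) drives the ASCL1 coding sequence, so expression depends on a tetracycline-controlled transactivator, which is not encoded here and must be supplied separately. Downstream, a mouse PGK promoter constitutively expresses the Tn5 neomycin phosphotransferase, allowing G418 selection of transduced cells, and a WPRE enhances transcript stability and expression. No epitope tag or reporter is annotated on ASCL1.

The associated publication concerns microRNA-mediated conversion of human fibroblasts to neurons, consistent with use of this vector to deliver inducible ASCL1 in such reprogramming experiments. The separate 893 bp GenBank record covers only a partial sequencing read, annotates just a primer binding site, and adds no further information.
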