Addgene plasmid #31876: pTight-hASCL1-N174
Depositing lab: Jerry Crabtree. Depositing organization: Stanford University. Publication: MicroRNA-mediated conversion of human fibroblasts to neurons. Yoo AS, Sun AX, Li L, Shcheglovitov A, Portmann T, Li Y, Lee-Messer C, Dolmetsch RE, Tsien RW, Crabtree GR. Nature. 2011 Jul 13. doi: 10.1038/nature10323. PubMed 21753754.
Backbone
  Vector backbone: pTight-N174
  Backbone manufacturer: home made/Crabtree lab
  Backbone size w/o insert (bp): 7998
  Vector type: Lentiviral
  Selectable markers: Neomycin (select with G418)
Growth in bacteria
  Bacterial resistance: Ampicillin, 100 μg/mL
  Growth temperature: 37°C
  Growth strain: Stbl3
  Copy number: High Copy
Gene/Insert
  Gene/Insert name: achaete-scute complex homolog 1 (alt name: ASCL1)
  Species: H. sapiens (human)
  Entrez Gene: ASCL1 (a.k.a. ASH1, HASH1, MASH1, bHLHa46)
  Cloning method: Ligation Independent Cloning
  Sequencing primers: 5′ atgtcgaggtaggcgtgtac; 3′ gtggatgtggaatgtgtgcga
Terms and licenses: Academic/Nonprofit Terms; Industry Terms: Not Available to Industry
How to cite: pTight-hASCL1-N174 was a gift from Jerry Crabtree (Addgene plasmid # 31876 ; http://n2t.net/addgene:31876 ; RRID:Addgene_31876)
