LOCUS       Exported 893 bp ds-DNA linear SYN 03-JUN-2021
DEFINITION  synthetic linear DNA
ACCESSION   .
VERSION     .
KEYWORDS    pTight-hASCL1-N174
SOURCE      synthetic DNA construct
  ORGANISM  synthetic DNA construct
REFERENCE   1 (bases 1 to 893)
  AUTHORS   Yoo AS, Sun AX, Li L, Shcheglovitov A, Portmann T, Li Y, Lee-Messer
            C, Dolmetsch RE, Tsien RW, Crabtree GR
  TITLE     MicroRNA-mediated conversion of human fibroblasts to neurons.
  JOURNAL   Nature. 2011 Jul 13. doi: 10.1038/nature10323.
  PUBMED    21753754
REFERENCE   2 (bases 1 to 893)
  AUTHORS   .
  TITLE     Direct Submission
  JOURNAL   Exported Jun 3, 2021 from SnapGene Server 1.1.58
            http://www.snapgene.com
FEATURES             Location/Qualifiers
     source          1..893
                     /organism="synthetic DNA construct"
                     /mol_type="other DNA"
     primer_bind     complement(786..809)
                     /label=MSCV-rev
                     /note="Murine stem cell virus, reverse primer"
ORIGIN
        1 gctctagatc gcgaacgcgt gaattcacca tggaaagctc tgccaagatg gagagcggcg
       61 gcgccggcca gcagccccag ccgcagcccc agcagccctt cctgccgccc gcagcctgtt
      121 tctttgccac ggccgcagcc gcggcggccg cagccgccgc agcggcagcg cagagcgcgc
      181 agcagcagca gcagcagcag cagcagcagc agcaggcgcc gcagctgaga ccggcggccg
      241 acggccagcc ctcagggggc ggtcacaagt cagcgcccaa gcaagtcaag cgacagcgct
      301 cgtcttcgcc cgaactgatg cgctgcaaac gccggctcaa cttcagcggc tttggctaca
      361 gcctgccgca gcagcagccg gccgccgtgg cgcgccgcaa cgagcgcgag cgcaaccgcg
      421 tcaagttggt caacctgggc tttgccaccc ttcgggagca cgtccccaac ggcgcggcca
      481 acaagaagat gagtaaggtg gagacactgc gctcggcggt cgagtacatc cgcgcgctgc
      541 agcagctgct ggacgagcat gacgcggtga gcgccgcctt ccaggcaggc gtcctgtcgc
      601 ccaccatctc ccccaactac tccaacgact tgaactccat ggccggctcg ccggtctcat
      661 cctactcgtc ggacgagggc tcttacgacc cgctcagccc cgaggagcag gagcttctcg
      721 acttcaccaa ctggttctga gaattctacc gggtagggga ggcgcttttc ccaaggcagt
      781 ctggagcatg cgctttagca gccccgctgg gcacttggcg ctacacaagt ggcctctggc
      841 ctcgcacaca ttccacatcc accggtaggc gccaaccggc tccgttcttt ggt
//
